Addgene plasmid #123687: MTK1_025
Purpose: Encodes ConL3 and human D1 insulator as a Type 1 part to be used in the MTK system
Depositing lab: Hana El-Samad. Depositing organization: University of California, San Francisco (UCSF). Publication: A Toolkit for Rapid Modular Construction of Biological Circuits in Mammalian Cells. Fonseca JP, Bonny AR, Kumar GR, Ng AH, Town J, Wu QC, Aslankoohi E, Chen SY, Dods G, Harrigan P, Osimiri LC, Kistler AL, El-Samad H. ACS Synth Biol. 2019 Nov 15;8(11):2593-2606. doi: 10.1021/acssynbio.9b00322. Epub 2019 Nov 5. PubMed 31686495.
Backbone
  Vector backbone: MTK0_027
  Vector type: Mammalian Expression
Growth in bacteria
  Bacterial resistance: Chloramphenicol, 25 μg/mL
  Growth temperature: 37°C
  Growth strain: DH5alpha
  Copy number: Unknown
Gene/Insert
  Gene/Insert name: Connector L3-D1 insulator
  Species: Synthetic
  Cloning method: Restriction Enzyme; 5′ cloning site BsmBI (destroyed during cloning); 3′ cloning site BsmBI (destroyed during cloning)
Terms and licenses: Academic/Nonprofit Terms; Industry Terms: Not Available to Industry
Depositor comments: Type 1 parts are 5' assembly connectors in the MTK. Insulator sequences from https://doi.org/10.1038/nbt.3062 Please visit https://www.biorxiv.org/content/10.1101/506188v2 for BioRxiv preprint
How to cite: MTK1_025 was a gift from Hana El-Samad (Addgene plasmid # 123687 ; http://n2t.net/addgene:123687 ; RRID:Addgene_123687)
