[The description below was written by a language model from this plasmid's Addgene catalogue record and pLannotate feature annotations shown in this document.]
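Description:
MTK1_025 is a small part plasmid (about 2.05 kb) from the Mammalian Toolkit (MTK), a modular hierarchical cloning system for building genetic circuits in mammalian cells. It is built on the MTK0_027 part-entry backbone and, although catalogued as a mammalian expression vector, it carries no expression cassette of its own; it serves as a storage and donor plasmid for a single standardized part. Propagation in E. coli relies on a high-copy ColE1/pMB1-type origin of replication, and selection is by chloramphenicol, provided by the cat (chloramphenicol acetyltransferase) gene under its native cat promoter. A lambda t0 terminator lies downstream of the resistance gene on the same strand, where it would be expected to stop transcription of the marker.

The payload is a synthetic Type 1 part combining the ConL3 left-hand assembly connector with the human D1 insulator sequence. In the MTK, Type 1 parts are 5′ assembly connectors: they occupy the first position of a transcriptional unit and define how that unit is ordered and joined to its neighbours when several units are assembled into a multi-gene construct. Fusing an insulator to the connector places a chromatin insulating element at the upstream boundary of the unit, intended to reduce cross-talk between adjacent units or influence from surrounding sequence. The part was inserted through BsmBI sites that were destroyed during cloning. The automated feature table annotates only the backbone elements; the connector–insulator insert itself is not annotated and presumably lies in the unannotated region between the origin and the terminator.
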