Features (pLannotate 1.2.2; 4 found; start..end, strand, type, name):
   1041..1075    -  terminator     lambda t0 terminator: minimal transcription terminator from phage lambda (Scholtissek and Grosse, 1987)
   1149..1805    -  CDS            cat: CAT_ECOLX - Experimental evidence at protein level: Swiss-Prot protein existence level 1. This enzyme is an effector of chloramphenicol resistance in bacteria. From Escherichia coli. This protein is used as a marker in many commonly used cloning vectors, such as pACYC184.
   1806..1903    -  promoter       cat promoter: promoter of the E. coli cat gene encoding chloramphenicol acetyltransferase
   1987..522     +  rep_origin     ori (across the origin): high-copy-number ColE1/pMB1/pBR322/pUC origin of replication
>Addgene plasmid #123687 | MTK1_025 | addgene full sequence | sequence record 248585 | Addgene NGS Result
GTTTGTTTGCCGGATCAAGAGCTACCAACTCTTTTTCCGAAGGTAACTGGCTTCAGCAGAGCGCAGATAC
CAAATACTGTTCTTCTAGTGTAGCCGTAGTTAGGCCACCACTTCAAGAACTCTGTAGCACCGCCTACATA
CCTCGCTCTGCTAATCCTGTTACCAGTGGCTGCTGCCAGTGGCGATAAGTCGTGTCTTACCGGGTTGGAC
TCAAGACGATAGTTACCGGATAAGGCGCAGCGGTCGGGCTGAACGGGGGGTTCGTGCACACAGCCCAGCT
TGGAGCGAACGACCTACACCGAACTGAGATACCTACAGCGTGAGCTATGAGAAAGCGCCACGCTTCCCGA
AGGGAGAAAGGCGGACAGGTATCCGGTAAGCGGCAGGGTCGGAACAGGAGAGCGCACGAGGGAGCTTCCA
GGGGGAAACGCCTGGTATCTTTATAGTCCTGTCGGGTTTCGCCACCTCTGACTTGAGCGTCGATTTTTGT
GATGCTCGTCAGGGGGGCGGAGCCTATGGAAAAACGCCAGCAACGCGGCCTTTTTACGGTTCCTGGCCTT
TTGCTGGCCTTTTGCTCACATGTTCTTTCCTGCGTTATCCCCTGATTCTGTGGATAACCGTAGTCGGTCT
CACCCTGAATTCGCATCTAGAGCAGACCTAGACCACATGAGGCTGATGTAGGACAGCCACCAGTGGCAGC
TAATCAACACCGCAAGATGCCGATGCACGCTCATATCATCGTCGTCAGCCTGGTAGCCATTCGACATACG
GATCAGGGAACTCGAACCCAGTACCGTCTCAGTTCTGTATGGGCACAGACAACCTAACTAATTTCCTGGC
CCTCAAGGTGACTTGCTTGAACTTGCCACCTTCGCCACTAGGGGGCAGCATTGGTTTACACAGGGTGAAC
AAACGTTCAATTCTAAACTAATATTCTTTGGTGGGAAAGTGTGTTCATTTTGGTTTGTTTTGAAGAAGTC
ACTTCATACCTTTGAACTGGGGTTAAGCTGGTTAACTCCCAAAAACGTGAGACCAGACCAATAAAAAACG
CCCGGCGGCAACCGAGCGTTCTGAACAAATCCAGATGGAGTTCTGAGGTCATTACTGGATCTATCAACAG
GAGTCCAAGCGAGCTCGATATCAAATTACGCCCCGCCCTGCCACTCATCGCAGTACTGTTGTAATTCATT
AAGCATTCTGCCGACATGGAAGCCATCACAAACGGCATGATGAACCTGAATCGCCAGCGGCATCAGCACC
TTGTCGCCTTGCGTATAATATTTGCCCATGGTGAAAACGGGGGCGAAGAAGTTGTCCATATTGGCCACGT
TTAAATCAAAACTGGTGAAACTCACCCAGGGATTGGCTGAAACGAAAAACATATTCTCAATAAACCCTTT
AGGGAAATAGGCCAGGTTTTCACCGTAACACGCCACATCTTGCGAATATATGTGTAGAAACTGCCGGAAA
TCGTCGTGGTATTCACTCCAGAGCGATGAAAACGTTTCAGTTTGCTCATGGAAAACGGTGTAACAAGGGT
GAACACTATCCCATATCACCAGCTCACCGTCTTTCATTGCCATACGAAATTCCGGATGAGCATTCATCAG
GCGGGCAAGAATGTGAATAAAGGCCGGATAAAACTTGTGCTTATTTTTCTTTACGGTCTTTAAAAAGGCC
GTAATATCCAGCTGAACGGTCTGGTTATAGGTACATTGAGCAACTGACTGAAATGCCTCAAAATGTTCTT
TACGATGCCATTGGGATATATCAACGGTGGTATATCCAGTGATTTTTTTCTCCATTTTAGCTTCCTTAGC
TCCTGAAAATCTCGATAACTCAAAAAATACGCCCGGTAGTGATCTTATTTCATTATGGTGAAAGTTGGAA
CCTCTTACGTGCCCGATCAATCATGACCAAAATCCCTTAACGTGAGTTTTCGTTCCACTGAGCGTCAGAC
CCCGTAGAAAAGATCAAAGGATCTTCTTGAGATCCTTTTTTTCTGCGCGTAATCTGCTGCTTGCAAACAA
AAAAACCACCGCTACCAGCGGTG
